>Addgene plasmid #116115 | pHAGE-ARAF-S217F | addgene full sequence | sequence record 240869 | Addgene NGS Result
TGGAAGGGCTAATTCACTCCCAAAGAAGACAAGATATCCTTGATCTGTGGATCTACCACACACAAGGCTA
CTTCCCTGATTAGCAGAACTACACACCAGGGCCAGGGGTCAGATATCCACTGACCTTTGGATGGTGCTAC
AAGCTAGTACCAGTTGAGCCAGATAAGGTAGAAGAGGCCAATAAAGGAGAGAACACCAGCTTGTTACACC
CTGTGAGCCTGCATGGGATGGATGACCCGGAGAGAGAAGTGTTAGAGTGGAGGTTTGACAGCCGCCTAGC
ATTTCATCACGTGGCCCGAGAGCTGCATCCGGAGTACTTCAAGAACTGCTGATATCGAGCTTGCTACAAG
GGACTTTCCGCTGGGGACTTTCCAGGGAGGCGTGGCCTGGGCGGGACTGGGGAGTGGCGAGCCCTCAGAT
CCTGCATATAAGCAGCTGCTTTTTGCCTGTACTGGGTCTCTCTGGTTAGACCAGATCTGAGCCTGGGAGC
TCTCTGGCTAACTAGGGAACCCACTGCTTAAGCCTCAATAAAGCTTGCCTTGAGTGCTTCAAGTAGTGTG
TGCCCGTCTGTTGTGTGACTCTGGTAACTAGAGATCCCTCAGACCCTTTTAGTCAGTGTGGAAAATCTCT
AGCAGTGGCGCCCGAACAGGGACTTGAAAGCGAAAGGGAAACCAGAGGAGCTCTCTCGACGCAGGACTCG
GCTTGCTGAAGCGCGCACGGCAAGAGGCGAGGGGCGGCGACTGGTGAGTACGCCAAAAATTTTGACTAGC
GGAGGCTAGAAGGAGAGAGATGGGTGCGAGAGCGTCAGTATTAAGCGGGGGAGAATTAGATCGCGATGGG
AAAAAATTCGGTTAAGGCCAGGGGGAAAGAAAAAATATAAATTAAAACATATAGTATGGGCAAGCAGGGA
GCTAGAACGATTCGCAGTTAATCCTGGCCTGTTAGAAACATCAGAAGGCTGTAGACAAATACTGGGACAG
CTACAACCATCCCTTCAGACAGGATCAGAAGAACTTAGATCATTATATAATACAGTAGCAACCCTCTATT
GTGTGCATCAAAGGATAGAGATAAAAGACACCAAGGAAGCTTTAGACAAGATAGAGGAAGAGCAAAACAA
AAGTAAGACCACCGCACAGCAAGCGGCCGGCCGCTGATCTTCAGACCTGGAGGAGGAGATATGAGGGACA
ATTGGAGAAGTGAATTATATAAATATAAAGTAGTAAAAATTGAACCATTAGGAGTAGCACCCACCAAGGC
AAAGAGAAGAGTGGTGCAGAGAGAAAAAAGAGCAGTGGGAATAGGAGCTTTGTTCCTTGGGTTCTTGGGA
GCAGCAGGAAGCACTATGGGCGCAGCGTCAATGACGCTGACGGTACAGGCCAGACAATTATTGTCTGGTA
TAGTGCAGCAGCAGAACAATTTGCTGAGGGCTATTGAGGCGCAACAGCATCTGTTGCAACTCACAGTCTG
GGGCATCAAGCAGCTCCAGGCAAGAATCCTGGCTGTGGAAAGATACCTAAAGGATCAACAGCTCCTGGGG
ATTTGGGGTTGCTCTGGAAAACTCATTTGCACCACTGCTGTGCCTTGGAATGCTAGTTGGAGTAATAAAT
CTCTGGAACAGATTTGGAATCACACGACCTGGATGGAGTGGGACAGAGAAATTAACAATTACACAAGCTT
AATACACTCCTTAATTGAAGAATCGCAAAACCAGCAAGAAAAGAATGAACAAGAATTATTGGAATTAGAT
AAATGGGCAAGTTTGTGGAATTGGTTTAACATAACAAATTGGCTGTGGTATATAAAATTATTCATAATGA
TAGTAGGAGGCTTGGTAGGTTTAAGAATAGTTTTTGCTGTACTTTCTATAGTGAATAGAGTTAGGCAGGG
ATATTCACCATTATCGTTTCAGACCCACCTCCCAACCCCGAGGGGACCCGACAGGCCCGAAGGAATAGAA
GAAGAAGGTGGAGAGAGAGACAGAGACAGATCCATTCGATTAGTGAACGGATCTCGACGGTATCGCCGAA
TTCACAAATGGCAGTATTCATCCACAATTTTAAAAGAAAAGGGGGGATTGGGGGGTACAGTGCAGGGGAA
AGAATAGTAGACATAATAGCAACAGACATACAAACTAAAGAATTACAAAAACAAATTACAAAAATTCAAA
ATTTTCGGGTTTATTACAGGGACAGCAGAGATCCAGTTTGGACTAGTCGTGAGGCTCCGGTGCCCGTCAG
TGGGCAGAGCGCACATCGCCCACAGTCCCCGAGAAGTTGGGGGGAGGGGTCGGCAATTGAACCGGTGCCT
AGAGAAGGTGGCGCGGGGTAAACTGGGAAAGTGATGTCGTGTACTGGCTCCGCCTTTTTCCCGAGGGTGG
GGGAGAACCGTATATAAGTGCAGTAGTCGCCGTGAACGTTCTTTTTCGCAACGGGTTTGCCGCCAGAACA
CAGGTAAGTGCCGTGTGTGGTTCCCGCGGGCCTGGCCTCTTTACGGGTTATGGCCCTTGCGTGCCTTGAA
TTACTTCCACCTGGCTGCAGTACGTGATTCTTGATCCCGAGCTTCGGGTTGGAAGTGGGTGGGAGAGTTC
GAGGCCTTGCGCTTAAGGAGCCCCTTCGCCTCGTGCTTGAGTTGAGGCCTGGCCTGGGCGCTGGGGCCGC
CGCGTGCGAATCTGGTGGCACCTTCGCGCCTGTCTCGCTGCTTTCGATAAGTCTCTAGCCATTTAAAATT
TTTGATGACCTGCTGCGACGCTTTTTTTCTGGCAAGATAGTCTTGTAAATGCGGGCCAAGATCTGCACAC
TGGTATTTCGGTTTTTGGGGCCGCGGGCGGCGACGGGGCCCGTGCGTCCCAGCGCACATGTTCGGCGAGG
CGGGGCCTGCGAGCGCGGCCACCGAGAATCGGACGGGGGTAGTCTCAAGCTGGCCGGCCTGCTCTGGTGC
CTGGCCTCGCGCCGCCGTGTATCGCCCCGCCCTGGGCGGCAAGGCTGGCCCGGTCGGCACCAGTTGCGTG
AGCGGAAAGATGGCCGCTTCCCGGCCCTGCTGCAGGGAGCTCAAAATGGAGGACGCGGCGCTCGGGAGAG
CGGGCGGGTGAGTCACCCACACAAAGGAAAAGGGCCTTTCCGTCCTCAGCCGTCGCTTCATGTGACTCCA
CGGAGTACCGGGCGCCGTCCAGGCACCTCGATTAGTTCTCGAGCTTTTGGAGTACGTCGTCTTTAGGTTG
GGGGGAGGGGTTTTATGCGATGGAGTTTCCCCACACTGAGTGGGTGGAGACTGAAGTTAGGCCAGCTTGG
CACTTGATGTAATTCTCCTTGGAATTTGCCCTTTTTGAGTTTGGATCTTGGTTCATTCTCAAGCCTCAGA
CAGTGGTTCAAAGTTTTTTTCTTCCATTTCAGGTGTCGTGAAGCGGCCCTGCAGATATCAACAAGTTTGT
ACAAAAAAGCAGGCACCATGGAGCCACCACGGGGCCCCCCTGCCAATGGGGCCGAGCCATCCCGGGCAGT
GGGCACCGTCAAAGTATACCTGCCCAACAAGCAACGCACGGTGGTGACTGTCCGGGATGGCATGAGTGTC
TACGACTCTCTAGACAAGGCCCTGAAGGTGCGGGGTCTAAATCAGGACTGCTGTGTGGTCTACCGACTCA
TCAAGGGACGAAAGACGGTCACTGCCTGGGACACAGCCATTGCTCCCCTGGATGGCGAGGAGCTCATTGT
CGAGGTCCTTGAAGATGTCCCGCTGACCATGCACAATTTTGTACGGAAGACCTTCTTCAGCCTGGCGTTC
TGTGACTTCTGCCTTAAGTTTCTGTTCCATGGCTTCCGTTGCCAAACCTGTGGCTACAAGTTCCACCAGC
ATTGTTCCTCCAAGGTCCCCACAGTCTGTGTTGACATGAGTACCAACCGCCAACAGCCCTCAAGGTTCTA
CCACAGTGTCCAGGATTTGTCCGGAGGCTCCAGACAGCATGAGGCTCCCTCGAACCGCCCCCTGAATGAG
TTGCTAACCCCCCAGGGTCCCAGCCCCCGCACCCAGCACTGTGACCCGGAGCACTTCCCCTTCCCTGCCC
CAGCCAATGCCCCCCTACAGCGCATCCGCTCCACGTTCACTCCCAACGTCCATATGGTCAGCACCACGGC
CCCCATGGACTCCAACCTCATCCAGCTCACTGGCCAGAGTTTCAGCACTGATGCTGCCGGTAGTAGAGGA
GGTAGTGATGGAACCCCCCGGGGGAGCCCCAGCCCAGCCAGCGTGTCCTCGGGGAGGAAGTCCCCACATT
CCAAGTCACCAGCAGAGCAGCGCGAGCGGAAGTCCTTGGCCGATGACAAGAAGAAAGTGAAGAACCTGGG
GTACCGGGACTCAGGCTATTACTGGGAGGTACCACCCAGTGAGGTGCAGCTGCTGAAGAGGATCGGGACG
GGCTCGTTTGGCACCGTGTTTCGAGGGCGGTGGCATGGCGATGTGGCCGTGAAGGTGCTCAAGGTGTCCC
AGCCCACAGCTGAGCAGGCCCAGGCTTTCAAGAATGAGATGCAGGTGCTCAGGAAGACGCGACATGTCAA
CATCTTGCTGTTTATGGGCTTCATGACCCGGCCGGGATTTGCCATCATCACACAGTGGTGTGAGGGCTCC
AGCCTCTACCATCACCTGCATGTGGCCGACACACGCTTCGACATGGTCCAGCTCATCGACGTGGCCCGGC
AGACTGCCCAGGGCATGGACTACCTCCATGCCAAGAACATCATCCACCGAGATCTCAAGTCTAACAACAT
CTTCCTACATGAGGGGCTCACGGTGAAGATCGGTGACTTTGGCTTGGCCACAGTGAAGACTCGATGGAGC
GGGGCCCAGCCCTTGGAGCAGCCCTCAGGATCTGTGCTGTGGATGGCAGCTGAGGTGATCCGTATGCAGG
ACCCGAACCCCTACAGCTTCCAGTCAGACGTCTATGCCTACGGGGTTGTGCTCTACGAGCTTATGACTGG
CTCACTGCCTTACAGCCACATTGGCTGCCGTGACCAGATTATCTTTATGGTGGGCCGTGGCTATCTGTCC
CCGGACCTCAGCAAAATCTCCAGCAACTGCCCCAAGGCCATGCGGCGCCTGCTGTCTGACTGCCTCAAGT
TCCAGCGGGAGGAGCGGCCCCTCTTCCCCCAGATCCTGGCCACAATTGAGCTGCTGCAACGGTCACTCCC
CAAGATTGAGCGGAGTGCCTCGGAACCCTCCTTGCACCGCACCCAGGCCGATGAGTTGCCTGCCTGCCTA
CTCAGCGCAGCCCGCCTTGTGCCTTAGAACCCAGCTTTCTTGTACAAAGTGGTTGATATCCAGCACAGTG
GCGGCCGCTCGAGTCTAGAGGGCCCGCGGTTCGAAGGTAAGCCTATCCCTAACCCTCTCCTCGGTCTCGA
TTCTACGCGTACCGGTTAGTAATGAGATCCCTCCCCCCCCCCTAACGTTACTGGCCGAAGCCGCTTGGAA
TAAGGCCGGTGTGCGTTTGTCTATATGTTATTTTCCACCATATTGCCGTCTTTTGGCAATGTGAGGGCCC
GGAAACCTGGCCCTGTCTTCTTGACGAGCATTCCTAGGGGTCTTTCCCCTCTCGCCAAAGGAATGCAAGG
TCTGTTGAATGTCGTGAAGGAAGCAGTTCCTCTGGAAGCTTCTTGAAGACAAACAACGTCTGTAGCGACC
CTTTGCAGGCAGCGGAACCCCCCACCTGGCGACAGGTGCCTCTGCGGCCAAAAGCCACGTGTATAAGATA
CACCTGCAAAGGCGGCACAACCCCAGTGCCACGTTGTGAGTTGGATAGTTGTGGAAAGAGTCAAATGGCT
CTCCTCAAGCGTATTCAACAAGGGGCTGAAGGATGCCCAGAAGGTACCCCATTGTATGGGATCTGATCTG
GGGCCTCGGTGCACATGCTTTACATGTGTTTAGTCGAGGTTAAAAAAACGTCTAGGCCCCCCGAACCACG
GGGACGTGGTTTTCCTTTGAAAAACACGATGATAATATGGCCACACATATGGTGAGCAAGGGCGAGGAGC
TGTTCACCGGGGTGGTGCCCATCCTGGTCGAGCTGGACGGCGACGTAAACGGCCACAAGTTCAGCGTGTC
CGGCGAGGGCGAGGGCGATGCCACCTACGGCAAGCTGACCCTGAAGTTCATCTGCACCACCGGCAAGCTG
CCCGTGCCCTGGCCCACCCTCGTGACCACCCTGACCTACGGCGTGCAGTGCTTCAGCCGCTACCCCGACC
ACATGAAGCAGCACGACTTCTTCAAGTCCGCCATGCCCGAAGGCTACGTCCAGGAGCGCACCATCTTCTT
CAAGGACGACGGCAACTACAAGACCCGCGCCGAGGTGAAGTTCGAGGGCGACACCCTGGTGAACCGCATC
GAGCTGAAGGGCATCGACTTCAAGGAGGACGGCAACATCCTGGGGCACAAGCTGGAGTACAACTACAACA
GCCACAACGTCTATATCATGGCCGACAAGCAGAAGAACGGCATCAAGGTGAACTTCAAGATCCGCCACAA
CATCGAGGACGGCAGCGTGCAGCTCGCCGACCACTACCAGCAGAACACCCCCATCGGCGACGGCCCCGTG
CTGCTGCCCGACAACCACTACCTGAGCACCCAGTCCGCCCTGAGCAAAGACCCCAACGAGAAGCGCGATC
ACATGGTCCTGCTGGAGTTCGTGACCGCCGCCGGGATCACTCTCGGCATGGACGAGCTGTACAAGTAAAT
CGATAGATCCTAATCAACCTCTGGATTACAAAATTTGTGAAAGATTGACTGGTATTCTTAACTATGTTGC
TCCTTTTACGCTATGTGGATACGCTGCTTTAATGCCTTTGTATCATGCTATTGCTTCCCGTATGGCTTTC
ATTTTCTCCTCCTTGTATAAATCCTGGTTGCTGTCTCTTTATGAGGAGTTGTGGCCCGTTGTCAGGCAAC
GTGGCGTGGTGTGCACTGTGTTTGCTGACGCAACCCCCACTGGTTGGGGCATTGCCACCACCTGTCAGCT
CCTTTCCGGGACTTTCGCTTTCCCCCTCCCTATTGCCACGGCGGAACTCATCGCCGCCTGCCTTGCCCGC
TGCTGGACAGGGGCTCGGCTGTTGGGCACTGACAATTCCGTGGTGTTGTCGGGGAAATCATCGTCCTTTC
CTTGGCTGCTCGCCTGTGTTGCCACCTGGATTCTGCGCGGGACGTCCTTCTGCTACGTCCCTTCGGCCCT
CAATCCAGCGGACCTTCCTTCCCGCGGCCTGCTGCCGGCTCTGCGGCCTCTTCCGCGTCTTCGCCTTCGC
CCTCAGACGAGTCGGATCTCCCTTTGGGCCGCCTCCCCGCCTGAGATCCTTTAAGACCAATGACTTACAA
GGCAGCTGTAGATCTTAGCCACTTTTTAAAAGAAAAGGGGGGACTGGAAGGGCTAATTCACTCCCAACGA
AGACAAGATCTGCTTTTTGCTTGTACTGGGTCTCTCTGGTTAGACCAGATCTGAGCCTGGGAGCTCTCTG
GCTAACTAGGGAACCCACTGCTTAAGCCTCAATAAAGCTTGCCTTGAGTGCTTCAAGTAGTGTGTGCCCG
TCTGTTGTGTGACTCTGGTAACTAGAGATCCCTCAGACCCTTTTAGTCAGTGTGGAAAATCTCTAGCAGT
AGTAGTTCATGTCATCTTATTATTCAGTATTTATAACTTGCAAAGAAATGAATATCAGAGAGTGAGAGGC
CCGGGTTAATTAAGGAAAGGGCTAGATCATTCTTGAAGACGAAAGGGCCTCGTGATACGCCTATTTTTAT
AGGTTAATGTCATGATAATAATGGTTTCTTAGACGTCAGGTGGCACTTTTCGGGGAAATGTGCGCGGAAC
CCCTATTTGTTTATTTTTCTAAATACATTCAAATATGTATCCGCTCATGAGACAATAACCCTGATAAATG
CTTCAATAATATTGAAAAAGGAAGAGTATGAGTATTCAACATTTCCGTGTCGCCCTTATTCCCTTTTTTG
CGGCATTTTGCCTTCCTGTTTTTGCTCACCCAGAAACGCTGGTGAAAGTAAAAGATGCTGAAGATCAGTT
GGGTGCACGAGTGGGTTACATCGAACTGGATCTCAACAGCGGTAAGATCCTTGAGAGTTTTCGCCCCGAA
GAACGTTTTCCAATGATGAGCACTTTTAAAGTTCTGCTATGTGGCGCGGTATTATCCCGTGTTGACGCCG
GGCAAGAGCAACTCGGTCGCCGCATACACTATTCTCAGAATGACTTGGTTGAGTACTCACCAGTCACAGA
AAAGCATCTTACGGATGGCATGACAGTAAGAGAATTATGCAGTGCTGCCATAACCATGAGTGATAACACT
GCGGCCAACTTACTTCTGACAACGATCGGAGGACCGAAGGAGCTAACCGCTTTTTTGCACAACATGGGGG
ATCATGTAACTCGCCTTGATCGTTGGGAACCGGAGCTGAATGAAGCCATACCAAACGACGAGCGTGACAC
CACGATGCCTGTAGCAATGGCAACAACGTTGCGCAAACTATTAACTGGCGAACTACTTACTCTAGCTTCC
CGGCAACAATTAATAGACTGGATGGAGGCGGATAAAGTTGCAGGACCACTTCTGCGCTCGGCCCTTCCGG
CTGGCTGGTTTATTGCTGATAAATCTGGAGCCGGTGAGCGTGGGTCTCGCGGTATCATTGCAGCACTGGG
GCCAGATGGTAAGCCCTCCCGTATCGTAGTTATCTACACGACGGGGAGTCAGGCAACTATGGATGAACGA
AATAGACAGATCGCTGAGATAGGTGCCTCACTGATTAAGCATTGGTAACTGTCAGACCAAGTTTACTCAT
ATATACTTTAGATTGATTTAAAACTTCATTTTTAATTTAAAAGGATCTAGGTGAAGATCCTTTTTGATAA
TCTCATGACCAAAATCCCTTAACGTGAGTTTTCGTTCCACTGAGCGTCAGACCCCGTAGAAAAGATCAAA
GGATCTTCTTGAGATCCTTTTTTTCTGCGCGTAATCTGCTGCTTGCAAACAAAAAAACCACCGCTACCAG
CGGTGGTTTGTTTGCCGGATCAAGAGCTACCAACTCTTTTTCCGAAGGTAACTGGCTTCAGCAGAGCGCA
GATACCAAATACTGTTCTTCTAGTGTAGCCGTAGTTAGGCCACCACTTCAAGAACTCTGTAGCACCGCCT
ACATACCTCGCTCTGCTAATCCTGTTACCAGTGGCTGCTGCCAGTGGCGATAAGTCGTGTCTTACCGGGT
TGGACTCAAGACGATAGTTACCGGATAAGGCGCAGCGGTCGGGCTGAACGGGGGGTTCGTGCACACAGCC
CAGCTTGGAGCGAACGACCTACACCGAACTGAGATACCTACAGCGTGAGCTATGAGAAAGCGCCACGCTT
CCCGAAGGGAGAAAGGCGGACAGGTATCCGGTAAGCGGCAGGGTCGGAACAGGAGAGCGCACGAGGGAGC
TTCCAGGGGGAAACGCCTGGTATCTTTATAGTCCTGTCGGGTTTCGCCACCTCTGACTTGAGCGTCGATT
TTTGTGATGCTCGTCAGGGGGGCGGAGCCTATGGAAAAACGCCAGCAACGCGGCCTTTTTACGGTTCCTG
GCCTTTTGCTGGCCTTTTGCTCACATGTTCTTTCCTGCGTTATCCCCTGATTCTGTGGATAACCGTATTA
CCGCCTTTGAGTGAGCTGATACCGCTCGCCGCAGCCGAACGACCGAGCGCAGCGAGTCAGTGAGCGAGGA
AGCGGAAGAGCGCCCAATACGCAAACCGCCTCTCCCCGCGCGTTGGCCGATTCATTAATGCAGCAAGCTC
ATGGCTGACTAATTTTTTTTATTTATGCAGAGGCCGAGGCCGCCTCGGCCTCTGAGCTATTCCAGAAGTA
GTGAGGAGGCTTTTTTGGAGGCCTAGGCTTTTGCAAAAAGCTCCCCGTGGCACGACAGGTTTCCCGACTG
GAAAGCGGGCAGTGAGCGCAACGCAATTAATGTGAGTTAGCTCACTCATTAGGCACCCCAGGCTTTACAC
TTTATGCTTCCGGCTCGTATGTTGTGTGGAATTGTGAGCGGATAACAATTTCACACAGGAAACAGCTATG
ACATGATTACGAATTTCACAAATAAAGCATTTTTTTCACTGCATTCTAGTTGTGGTTTGTCCAAACTCAT
CAATGTATCTTATCATGTCTGGATCAACTGGATAACTCAAGCTAACCAAAATCATCCCAAACTTCCCACC
CCATACCCTATTACCACTGCCAATTACCTGTGGTTTCATTTACTCTAAACCTGTGATTCCTCTGAATTAT
TTTCATTTTAAAGAAATTGTATTTGTTAAATATGTACTACAAACTTAGTAGT
Features (pLannotate 1.2.2; 27 found; start..end, strand, type, name):
    377..634     +  LTR            5' LTR (truncated): truncated 5' long terminal repeat (LTR) from HIV-1
    681..806     +  misc_feature   HIV-1 Ψ: packaging signal of human immunodeficiency virus type 1
    790..1128    +  CDS            HIV-1 gag (fragment): gag protein from human immunodeficiency virus 1; gag
   1303..1536    +  misc_feature   RRE: The Rev response element (RRE) of HIV-1 allows for Rev-dependent mRNA export from the nucleus to the cytoplasm.
   1913..2013    +  CDS            Rev (fragment): human immunodeficiency virus 1 (HIV-1) Rev protein; rev; enhances nuclear export of unspliced and incompletely spliced viral mRNAs
   2058..2175    +  misc_feature   cPPT/CTS: central polypurine tract and central termination sequence of HIV-1
   2223..3401    +  promoter       EF-1α promoter: strong constitutive promoter for human elongation factor EF-1α
   3422..3442    +  protein_bind   attB1: mutant version of attB; core recombination site for the Gateway® BP reaction BP Clonase™
   3448..5274    +  CDS            ARAF: ARAF_HUMAN - Also known as ARAF1, PKS, PKS2. Experimental evidence at protein level: Swiss-Prot protein existence level 1. [Isoform 2]: Serves as a positive regulator of myogenic differentiation by inducing cell cycle arrest, the expression of myogenin and other muscle-specific proteins, and myotube formation. From Homo sapiens (Human).
   5279..5303    -  protein_bind   attB2: mutant version of attB; recombination site for the Gateway® BP reaction BP Clonase™
   5356..5397    +  CDS            V5 tag: epitope tag from simian virus 5
   5523..5985    +  misc_feature   IRES: internal ribosome entry site (IRES) of the encephalomyocarditis virus (EMCV)
   5999..6718    +  CDS            EGFP: the original enhanced GFP (Yang et al., 1996) mammalian codon-optimized
   6732..7320    +  misc_feature   WPRE: woodchuck hepatitis virus posttranscriptional regulatory element
   7328..7393    +  CDS            nef (fragment): NEF_HV1Z2 - Experimental evidence at protein level: Swiss-Prot protein existence level 1. Extracellular Nef protein targets CD4(+) T-lymphocytes for apoptosis by interacting with CXCR4 surface receptors. From Human immunodeficiency virus type 1 group M subtype D (isolate Z2/CDC-Z34) (HIV-1).
   7395..7628    +  LTR            3' LTR (ΔU3): self-inactivating 3' long terminal repeat (LTR) from HIV-1
   7833..7937    +  promoter       AmpR promoter: bla
   7938..8798    +  CDS            AmpR: β-lactamase; bla; confers resistance to ampicillin, carbenicillin, and related antibiotics
   8969..9557    +  rep_origin     ori: high-copy-number ColE1/pMB1/pBR322/pUC origin of replication
   9740..9794    +  CDS            lacI (fragment): lac repressor; lacI; The lac repressor binds to the lac operator to inhibit transcription in E. coli. This inhibition can be relieved by adding lactose or isopropyl-β-D-thiogalactopyranoside (IPTG).
   9800..9893    +  rep_origin     SV40 ori (fragment): SV40 origin of replication
   9918..9955    +  CDS            lacI (fragment): lac repressor; lacI; The lac repressor binds to the lac operator to inhibit transcription in E. coli. This inhibition can be relieved by adding lactose or isopropyl-β-D-thiogalactopyranoside (IPTG).
   9968..9989    +  protein_bind   CAP binding site: CAP binding activates transcription in the presence of cAMP. E. coli catabolite activator protein
  10004..10034   +  promoter       lac promoter: promoter for the E. coli lac operon
  10042..10058   +  protein_bind   lac operator: The lac repressor binds to the lac operator to inhibit transcription in E. coli. This inhibition can be relieved by adding lactose or isopropyl-β-D-thiogalactopyranoside (IPTG). lac repressor encoded by lacI
  10092..10175   +  polyA_signal   SV40 poly(A) signal (fragment): SV40 polyadenylation signal
  10342..329     +  CDS            nef (fragment) (across the origin): NEF_HV1BR - Experimental evidence at protein level: Swiss-Prot protein existence level 1. Extracellular Nef protein targets CD4(+) T-lymphocytes for apoptosis by interacting with CXCR4 surface receptors (PubMed:14990729). From Human immunodeficiency virus type 1 group M subtype B (isolate BRU/LAI) (HIV-1).
