[The description below was written by a language model from this plasmid's Addgene catalogue record and pLannotate feature annotations shown in this document.]
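Description:
pHAGE-ARAF-S217F is an HIV-1-derived lentiviral expression plasmid built on the pHAGE backbone to deliver the human ARAF serine/threonine kinase carrying the S217F substitution into mammalian cells. It is propagated in E. coli through a high-copy ColE1/pUC-type origin and selected with ampicillin via the β-lactamase gene. The record lists a recombination-deficient strain for growth, as is common for LTR-containing vectors. The viral portion contains a truncated 5' LTR, the Ψ packaging signal with an adjoining gag fragment, the Rev response element for Rev-dependent nuclear export of the genomic RNA, the cPPT/CTS, and a ΔU3 self-inactivating 3' LTR. No packaging or envelope genes are annotated, so those functions would have to be supplied in trans to produce particles.

Within the transfer cassette, the human EF-1α promoter drives constitutive expression of the ARAF coding sequence. This insert was introduced by Gateway recombination and is flanked by attB1 and attB2 sites. A V5 epitope tag lies just downstream of attB2. Whether it is fused in frame to ARAF depends on the absence of a native stop codon, which the record does not state. An EMCV IRES follows and allows EGFP to be translated from the same transcript, so transduced cells can be identified or sorted by fluorescence. A WPRE sits before the 3' LTR to enhance transcript stability and expression. No mammalian drug-selection marker is annotated.

The construct comes from a collection made for systematic functional annotation of somatic cancer mutations. It is suited to stable expression of this ARAF variant for comparison with wild-type or other alleles in cell-based assays.
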