Addgene plasmid #116115: pHAGE-ARAF-S217F
Purpose: Lentiviral expression of ARAF S217F
Depositing lab: Gordon Mills & Kenneth Scott. Depositing organization: Baylor College of Medicine. Publication: Systematic Functional Annotation of Somatic Mutations in Cancer. Ng PK, Li J, Jeong KJ, Shao S, Chen H, Tsang YH, Sengupta S, Wang Z, Bhavana VH, Tran R, Soewito S, Minussi DC, Moreno D, Kong K, Dogruluk T, Lu H, Gao J, Tokheim C, Zhou DC, Johnson AM, Zeng J, Ip CKM, Ju Z, Wester M, Yu S, Li Y, Vellano CP, Schultz N, Karchin R, Ding L, Lu Y, Cheung LWT, Chen K, Shaw KR, Meric-Bernstam F, Scott KL, Yi S, Sahni N, Liang H, Mills GB. Cancer Cell. 2018 Mar 12;33(3):450-462.e10. doi: 10.1016/j.ccell.2018.01.021. PubMed 29533785.
Backbone
  Vector backbone: pHAGE
  Vector type: Lentiviral
Growth in bacteria
  Bacterial resistance: Ampicillin, 100 μg/mL
  Growth temperature: 37°C
  Growth strain: Stbl3
  Copy number: High Copy
Gene/Insert
  Gene/Insert name: ARAF
  Species: H. sapiens (human)
  Mutation: S217F
  Entrez Gene: ARAF (a.k.a. A-RAF, ARAF1, PKS2, RAFA1)
  Cloning method: Gateway Cloning
Terms and licenses: Academic/Nonprofit Terms; Industry Terms: Not Available to Industry
How to cite: pHAGE-ARAF-S217F was a gift from Gordon Mills & Kenneth Scott (Addgene plasmid # 116115 ; http://n2t.net/addgene:116115 ; RRID:Addgene_116115)
