>Addgene plasmid #116115 | pHAGE-ARAF-S217F | depositor partial sequence | sequence record 218989 | insert
ATGGAGCCACCACGGGGCCCCCCTGCCAATGGGGCCGAGCCATCCCGGGCAGTGGGCACCGTCAAAGTAT
ACCTGCCCAACAAGCAACGCACGGTGGTGACTGTCCGGGATGGCATGAGTGTCTACGACTCTCTAGACAA
GGCCCTGAAGGTGCGGGGTCTAAATCAGGACTGCTGTGTGGTCTACCGACTCATCAAGGGACGAAAGACG
GTCACTGCCTGGGACACAGCCATTGCTCCCCTGGATGGCGAGGAGCTCATTGTCGAGGTCCTTGAAGATG
TCCCGCTGACCATGCACAATTTTGTACGGAAGACCTTCTTCAGCCTGGCGTTCTGTGACTTCTGCCTTAA
GTTTCTGTTCCATGGCTTCCGTTGCCAAACCTGTGGCTACAAGTTCCACCAGCATTGTTCCTCCAAGGTC
CCCACAGTCTGTGTTGACATGAGTACCAACCGCCAACAGTTCTACCACAGTGTCCAGGATTTGTCCGGAG
GCTCCAGACAGCATGAGGCTCCCTCGAACCGCCCCCTGAATGAGTTGCTAACCCCCCAGGGTCCCAGCCC
CCGCACCCAGCACTGTGACCCGGAGCACTTCCCCTTCCCTGCCCCAGCCAATGCCCCCCTACAGCGCATC
CGCTCCACGTTCACTCCCAACGTCCATATGGTCAGCACCACGGCCCCCATGGACTCCAACCTCATCCAGC
TCACTGGCCAGAGTTTCAGCACTGATGCTGCCGGTAGTAGAGGAGGTAGTGATGGAACCCCCCGGGGGAG
CCCCAGCCCAGCCAGCGTGTCCTCGGGGAGGAAGTCCCCACATTCCAAGTCACCAGCAGAGCAGCGCGAG
CGGAAGTCCTTGGCCGATGACAAGAAGAAAGTGAAGAACCTGGGGTACCGGGACTCAGGCTATTACTGGG
AGGTACCACCCAGTGAGGTGCAGCTGCTGAAGAGGATCGGGACGGGCTCGTTTGGCACCGTGTTTCGAGG
GCGGTGGCATGGCGATGTGGCCGTGAAGGTGCTCAAGGTGTCCCAGCCCACAGCTGAGCAGGCCCAGGCT
TTCAAGAATGAGATGCAGGTGCTCAGGAAGACGCGACATGTCAACATCTTGCTGTTTATGGGCTTCATGA
CCCGGCCGGGATTTGCCATCATCACACAGTGGTGTGAGGGCTCCAGCCTCTACCATCACCTGCATGTGGC
CGACACACGCTTCGACATGGTCCAGCTCATCGACGTGGCCCGGCAGACTGCCCAGGGCATGGACTACCTC
CATGCCAAGAACATCATCCACCGAGATCTCAAGTCTAACAACATCTTCCTACATGAGGGGCTCACGGTGA
AGATCGGTGACTTTGGCTTGGCCACAGTGAAGACTCGATGGAGCGGGGCCCAGCCCTTGGAGCAGCCCTC
AGGATCTGTGCTGTGGATGGCAGCTGAGGTGATCCGTATGCAGGACCCGAACCCCTACAGCTTCCAGTCA
GACGTCTATGCCTACGGGGTTGTGCTCTACGAGCTTATGACTGGCTCACTGCCTTACAGCCACATTGGCT
GCCGTGACCAGATTATCTTTATGGTGGGCCGTGGCTATCTGTCCCCGGACCTCAGCAAAATCTCCAGCAA
CTGCCCCAAGGCCATGCGGCGCCTGCTGTCTGACTGCCTCAAGTTCCAGCGGGAGGAGCGGCCCCTCTTC
CCCCAGATCCTGGCCACAATTGAGCTGCTGCAACGGTCACTCCCCAAGATTGAGCGGAGTGCCTCGGAAC
CCTCCTTGCACCGCACCCAGGCCGATGAGTTGCCTGCCTGCCTACTCAGCGCAGCCCGCCTTGTGCCTTA
G
